Addgene plasmid #115542: pCHSU64.1-2.2
Purpose: Expression of a fungal biosynthetic gene cluster
Depositing lab: Ronald Davis. Depositing organization: Stanford University. Publication: HEx: A heterologous expression platform for the discovery of fungal natural products. Harvey CJB, Tang M, Schlecht U, Horecka J, Fischer CR, Lin HC, Li J, Naughton B, Cherry J, Miranda M, Li YF, Chu AM, Hennessy JR, Vandova GA, Inglis D, Aiyar RS, Steinmetz LM, Davis RW, Medema MH, Sattely E, Khosla C, St Onge RP, Tang Y, Hillenmeyer ME. Sci Adv. 2018 Apr 11;4(4):eaar5459. doi: 10.1126/sciadv.aar5459. eCollection 2018 Apr. PubMed 29651464.
Backbone
  Vector backbone: pCHINT2A
  Vector type: Yeast Expression
  Selectable markers: LEU2
Growth in bacteria
  Bacterial resistance: Ampicillin, 100 μg/mL
  Growth temperature: 37°C
  Growth strain: DH5alpha
  Copy number: High Copy
Gene/Insert
  Gene/Insert name: PKS (alt name: PKS gene for cluster PKS19)
  Species: Setosphaeria turcica
  Insert size (bp): 8382
  Cloning method: Unknown
Terms and licenses: Academic/Nonprofit Terms; Industry Terms: Not Available to Industry
Depositor comments: 1 SNP, aa 12 M->L Insert species also known as Exserohilum turcica Et28A.
How to cite: pCHSU64.1-2.2 was a gift from Ronald Davis (Addgene plasmid # 115542 ; http://n2t.net/addgene:115542 ; RRID:Addgene_115542)
