[The description below was written by a language model from this plasmid's Addgene catalogue record and pLannotate feature annotations shown in this document.]
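Description:
pCHSU64.1-2.2 is a yeast expression plasmid of about 15 kb built on the pCHINT2A backbone, made as part of a heterologous expression platform for discovering fungal natural products. It is an E. coli–yeast shuttle vector. A high-copy ColE1/pUC-type origin and an AmpR (β-lactamase) cassette with its own bla promoter support propagation and ampicillin selection in bacteria. The yeast 2μ origin gives episomal, multicopy maintenance in Saccharomyces cerevisiae, and the LEU2 gene under its native promoter allows selection by leucine prototrophy in leu2 hosts. Remnants of a pBluescript-type multiple cloning site, a T3 promoter and short rop fragments are backbone leftovers.

The payload is an 8,382 bp insert carrying the polyketide synthase gene of the cluster designated PKS19 from Setosphaeria turcica (also known as Exserohilum turcica Et28A). The automated annotation labels roughly 7.2 kb of this region by homology to a highly reducing polyketide synthase from the Gibberella fujikuroi fujikurin cluster. That label reflects sequence similarity rather than the actual source, but it suggests the enzyme is of the highly reducing type. A short match to a FLAG epitope lies just upstream of the annotated coding region, although the record does not describe a tag. A fragment of yeast GRS2 sequence sits downstream of the insert on the opposite strand, and its role is not stated. No yeast promoter or terminator driving the PKS is annotated or named in the record. The depositor notes one SNP that causes a methionine-to-leucine change at residue 12. The depositor and sequencing-derived records differ slightly in length (15,017 versus 15,028 nt) but share the same feature layout. The plasmid is intended to express this synthase in yeast as one component of reconstituting the biosynthetic gene cluster.
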