Features (pLannotate 1.2.2; 13 found; start..end, strand, type, name):
    503..527     +  CDS            2xFLAG (fragment): two tandem FLAG® epitope tags
    573..7799    +  CDS            PKS19: FUJ1_GIBF5 - Experimental evidence at transcript level: Swiss-Prot protein existence level 2. Highly reducing polyketide synthase; part of the gene cluster that mediates the biosynthesis of fujikurins A-D, secondary metabolites playing a role during rice infection (PubMed:23825955, PubMed:26192387). The polyketide synthase PKS19 acts with the trans- enoyl reductase FFUJ_12240 and the polyketide transferase FFUJ_12241 to produce fujikurins, however, the biosynthesis pathway has not been identified yet (PubMed:23825955, PubMed:26192387). From Gibberella fujikuroi (strain CBS 195.34 / IMI 58289 /
   9062..9418    -  CDS            GRS2 (fragment): SYG2_YEAST - Experimental evidence at protein level: Swiss-Prot protein existence level 1. Catalyzes the ATP-dependent ligation of glycine to the 3'-end of its cognate tRNA, via the formation of an aminoacyl-adenylate intermediate (Gly-AMP) (PubMed:23816885). Also produces diadenosine tetraphosphate (Ap4A), a universal pleiotropic signaling molecule needed for cell regulation pathways, by direct condensation of 2 ATPs. Thereby, may play a special role in Ap4A homeostasis (By similarity). From Saccharomyces cerevisiae (strain ATCC 204508 / S288c) (Baker's yeast).
   9416..9439    -  misc_feature   MCS (fragment): pBluescript multiple cloning site
   9452..9470    -  promoter       T3 promoter: promoter for bacteriophage T3 RNA polymerase
   9809..10397   -  rep_origin     ori: high-copy-number ColE1/pMB1/pBR322/pUC origin of replication
  10568..11428   -  CDS            AmpR: β-lactamase; bla; confers resistance to ampicillin, carbenicillin, and related antibiotics
  11429..11533   -  promoter       AmpR promoter: bla
  11560..12902   -  rep_origin     2μ ori: yeast 2μ plasmid origin of replication
  12970..13002   +  CDS            rop (fragment): Rop protein, which maintains plasmids at low copy number; rop
  13233..13637   +  promoter       LEU2 promoter: S. cerevisiae LEU2
  13650..14744   +  CDS            LEU2: 3-isopropylmalate dehydrogenase, required for leucine biosynthesis; S. cerevisiae LEU2; yeast auxotrophic marker
  14949..15009   -  misc_feature   MCS (fragment): pBluescript multiple cloning site
>Addgene plasmid #115542 | pCHSU64.1-2.2 | depositor full sequence | sequence record 217880 | pCHSU64.1-2.2 sequence 15017 bps
TATCTAAAAATTGCCTTATGATCCGTCTCTCCGGTTACAGCCTGTGTAACTGATTAATCCTGCCTTTCTA
ATCACCATTCTAATGTTTTAATTAAGGGATTTTGTCTTCATTAACGGCTTTCGCTCATAAAAATGTTATG
ACGTTTTGCCCGCAGGCGGGAAACCATCCACTTCACGAGACTGATCTCCTCTGCCGGAACACCGGGCATC
TCCAACTTATAAGTTGGAGAAATAAGAGAATTTCAGATTGAGAGAATGAAAAAAAAAAAAAAAAAAAAGG
CAGAGGAGAGCATAGAAATGGGGTTCACTTTTTGGTAAAGCTATAGCATGCCTATCACATATAAATAGAG
TGCCAGTAGCGACTTTTTTCACACTCGAAATACTCTTACTACTGCTCTCTTGTTGTTTTTATCACTTCTT
GTTTCTTCTTGGTAAATAGAATATCAAGCTACAAAAAGCATACAATCAACTATCAACTATTAACTATATC
GTAATACACAATGGATTATAAGGATGATGATGATAAGACTAGTATGGGTAGCTATCCAGAGACCAACCTC
CTCTCCATCCCAGAGCCCATCGCCATTGTAGGAACCTCATGTCGGTTTCCAGGTGGTGCAGACTCTCCAT
CTAAACTATGGAGTCTCCTCAAGAACCCTCAAGACATTGTGCAAGAGATTCCTCCGAGTCGCTTCGACAC
GAAAGGGTTCTACAACAAAGACAGCCAACACCACGGTAGCTTGAACGCACGACACGCATATCTTTTGCAA
GATGATCCCCGAGCATTCGACCGCGACTTCTTCAACATCAGCCCCAAGGAAGCCGAGGCCATGGATCCCC
AACAACGCTGTCTCCTCGAGACAGTCTATGAAGGCGTTGAATCGGCCGGATACTCGATACCCCAGCTGCA
AGGCTCCGCGACAGGTGTCTTTGTAGGCGCCATGAGCTTCGACTACCAATTTGTTGCTATGCGAGGCTTC
GATAGCTTGCCACAGTACCACGCAACCGGTACTTCCATGTCGATCCTGGCGAATCGCCTCTCCTACTTCT
TTGACTGGAGAGCTGTTCTTGCGCTGCGGAACGGTGATGTTAGTATGGCTGTTGCTGCCGGCGCTAATCT
TATTCTCGGGCCTGAGCCGTTTATCGCCCTGTCAAACCTGACGAAGGAATTGAAGTTAAACATGCTGTCA
CCCAACGGCCGTTCATACATGTGGGATTCATCCGGCGACGGCTACACACGAGGCGAAGGCTTCGCTGCCG
TTATTCTCAAGACTCTTAGTCAAGCCCTAGCCGACGGTGACCACATTGAATGTATCATCCGTGAGACTGG
CGTAAACTCGGATGGGCGGACTCCGGGCATCACCATGCCGAGCGCAACAGCGCAGGCTCGGCTTATCCGA
GAGACATACCAAAGGTGTGGGCTAGACATAAACAGTCCACTTGATCGCCCACAGTACTTTGAGGCCCATG
GTACCGGCACACCGGCAGGAGATCCTATCGAGGCCCGAGCTATACATGAAGCTTTCTTTTCTCATAGTCC
GGAACCCCATGACGACCAGGCACCACTCTACGTCGGCTCCATCAAGACTGTTCTTGGCCACACTGAAGGC
ACTGCCGGCCTCGCTGGAGTCCTTAAGGCATCTCTGGCAGTTCAGAACGGTTCAATTCCAGGAAATCTCC
ATTTTAAAAACCTGAATCCCAAGATCTGGCCTTTCTACGACAAACTGCGCGTCCCCACCACATTAACGTC
ATGGCCTAGCCTTCCAGACGGCCAGCCTCACCGCGTCAGCGTCAACAGCTTTGGCTTTGGAGGAACCAAC
GCGCACGCCATTATCGAAAGCTGGGATGAGAAGCCCGAGCGGTGTCCTTTGAGAACTGCAGAACATGGCG
GACTTGTTGTGTTATCTGCCAATTCCGCACAGGCATTGGCAGCAAAGGCTACGTCGCTGGCTGCATACCT
TCGAAAGCACCCTGATACAGATATCGACCGGCTCTCACGCACCATGTTCCAGCGCGCTGATTTCCTATAC
CGAGCCGCCTTTGCAGCCACGTCGACTGCCCAACTTGCAGAGAAACTTGAAGCACGAACTGAGATGTTGA
AAAAGACTTCCCGCATTGCGGCAATTCCTAACCACTTGCCGCCCCGCATCCTTGGTGTCTTTACCGGGCA
AGGCGCGCAGTGGGCTACTATGGGCAGGGAACTGTACGATGCATCGCCTGTGTTCCGCAAATCCATGGAC
CGGCTGCAGCGAAGCCTTGACACGCTTCCTCATGGCGAACGCCCAGACTGGACTCTTATCGACGAGCTTT
CGCTGTCCAAAGAGACGTCTCGTATTGGTCAAGCCGCCATCTCGCAGCCACTGTGTACTGCTTTGCAGAT
CGCTCTCATCGATGTCTTGCACGTCATCGGCATCTCCTTTGCTGCCGTTGTTGGCCACTCTTCTGGAGAG
ATTGCCTGTGCCTATGCAGCAGGGTACCTAGATGCACAGGACGCCATCCGCGTTGCTTATTACCGGGGAT
TCCACTCACACCTCTCCAAGGGCCCCGACGAGAAACGCGGCAAAATGATGGCTGTGGGACTGAGTCTCGA
GCAAGCGTCAGCCTTCTGTAGTGAGTTCGGGTCTGCGCTCAAAGTGGCTGCTAGCAACTCTCCCACCAGT
TGCACACTGGCCGGCGATGCGGACGCCATTGATGAAGCCAAAGAGCGGCTAGAGCAGGAAAAGACTTTTG
CTCGTGTGCTAGCTGTAGACACCGCATACCATTCTCATCACATGCTTCCCTGCGCCGAACCCTATCTACA
GTCGCTACGCAACTGTGGAGTCCGAGCTCTCAGGGGTCCAAAGCGATGTGCTTGGTACTCCAGTGTCTGG
GGCCCCAATGGACGCAGCCGCTCTTTCGATAGCAAAGATAGCATGGAGTTGCTCGAAGGCCAGTACTGGG
TCGATAACCTAACCAACACGGTCCAGTTCTCGCAAGCAGTATACCGAGCTATTTCCGAAGAGCCCTTCAT
CATGGACCTCGCACTGGAAGTTGGACCCCACCCTGCTCTCAAGGGACCCAGCTCTGAAGTCATGAAGTCG
CTGACTGGGGTTTCCGTTCCATATAGCGGTATTTTGAAACGCGGAGAGAATGCCGTCGAAGCGTTTGCCG
ATGCTCTAGGACTCATCTGGACGTCTTTCCCATCTCAGAACCCTATCGTCACGTTCGATGGGATGCATCG
CGCCTTGCCACAAGCTGGACCAAAGAAGCCTAGCATCCTGAAGAACTTGCCAGGTTACCCATGGGACCAT
GATAGCCTCATCTGGCGTGAATCGAGGGCTTCTCGCGTGTTCCGCTCTCAGAACCAGCCAAGACACGAGC
TCCTCGGTCACCCTGTAACGTTGGGCGAACATAGCAGGCGAGAGGTACACTGGCGCCAGATCTTCAAGCT
GGGCGAGCTTCCTTGGGTGACTGGTCATAATATCCAAGGCGAAGTACTTTTCCCAGCCACGGGGTACCTC
ACAATGGCGTACGAAGCCGCTATACGCCTTGTAGACAATGAGACAGCGCTGCGCCTCGTCGAGTTGCACG
ATGTGGAGATTGTTCGCGCTATGGGTTTGCCAGAAGATTCCCCCGGCCTCGAGGTTCTCTTCACTGTGTC
CGTTACAGGCCAGTCTGACGACTGCGTCACGGCAAAAGTGGCTTGCTACAGCGGCAACGTCAACGTAGCC
AAGCTGGATAGTCCTCTTCATGGACTCACAGCTCATTTCTCAGCTGGCGTTAGACTTTGGCTCGGTGAAC
CCAGCAATAGTTCCCTACCTGGCCGCAACAGACCCCTGCTCCCCATGAATACCCTCGATATGGAGCAGTT
CTACTCCTACCTGTCGAAGGTAGGATACAACTACGCGCTGCCTTTCAGAGCAACCAGTGTGGACCGCCAT
CTCAACCACGCGGTCGTGACGCTTCCATCGCCTCCAGAGACGTCTTCGTCTATTCGTGATGTTACGCATC
CCGTAGTCCTCGACACTGCGATTCAAGGAGTCTTGGCCGCATTTTCTTTCCCTGAAGACGGCCGCCTGGA
CACTGTGTATCTCCCCACACGCATCGACTGCGTCCGCATCAACACATCGTCAACATATAATAGCCCCTTG
ATGGCAGACAGCGTCTTGACATCGACCGAAGCAAAGGCACTCAAGGGCGACATCGAGGTGTTCAGCGAGA
GCGACGCAGCCGTCCACGTGCAAATGCGTGGCGTCCACTACACTGCGCTGAACCAAAACAAAGACCGATG
GCTGTACGCAAGCGAGAACTGGGTGCGCGATGCAATCCACGGTATTGAGCCGAGCCAGATGACCAAGCTT
TCTCCTGAAGCCGAGGCGTTTGAGAAGCTCCTGACACGCATAGCGTATTTCTATCTGCGCAAGCTCCGCG
ATCAGATCAAGCCGTCGGAGCTATTGCTCATGAGCAAGCACCGACGCCACATGATGAAGTGGGTCAGAGA
GCATCTGTTTCCCCAGATCGAGGCAGGCCAGCGTCCAGATGTCGAAGTGGAATGGGTAAACGACACCCTG
GAGGATGTCGAGCGGTGGAGCGCTAGTTACCTTGCAGCTGGCAACAACGACATGCAACTGCTTCATGCCG
TCGGGAAGAATCTGCCTGCTATTGCCCGCGGAACGAAGCCTGCGCTACAGGTGTTGCTGACCGACGACAT
GCTGGACCGTCTGTACGTCGAAGGCACTGGAATCGCGGATGCTAACCTCGACTTTGCCCTGTTGGTGCAG
CAGATTGCACACCGCTACCCGCGCATGAATGTCATCGAGGTGGGTGCCGGAACAGGCGGTACCACGCGAG
CGGTGCTGTCCTCTTTGGGCGATCAGTATGCGTCGTACACTTATACCGACATCTCAGCCGGATTTTTCGA
GCCTGCAAAGGCAAAATTCAGCCAGCACGGCGGAAAGCTCAAGTTCAAAACACTCAACATTGAAAAGGAC
CCCATGGGCCAAGGCTTTGATGAAGGCTCGTTTGACATGGTTATTGCTTCAAATTGTCTCCACGCTACTC
GCAGTCTCCAGGAAACACTGCGCCACTGCCGCCGCTTGCTCCGGCCCGGAGGCTACTTAGTCCTGCTGGA
AATCACTCGCGACCATCTCCCTATTGAGGAGTGGGACGCGTTGCTCAAGGCAAACAGGTTCTCTGGAGTA
ACTGCAAGCTCGACGCCTTCTTATTGCTCTGTGATAATGTCGCAGGCAGTTGATGATACCTTCCAGCTAC
TCCAGGGGCCGCTCTCTGTCACTTCTCAGCAGCAGCCGTTGGCATCCAGAGGACCGGTATTGGTTGTTGG
TGGTAACAAGTCAGGACTTGGTGCCAGGTCTCAGGAAATACTTGCTTCTCACGGTGCATCATACCTGCAT
GAGCTTGAGGGCATCGAGGTGCCGAGTGGAGCAGTCGTTCTCTGTCTATCTGACTTGGACAACCCCATCT
TTAGTGTCATGACAGAGGCTGCGTTCCAGGGTATACAAACAATCTTCCGGAACGCAAGCATTGTTCTGTG
GGTGACGTCTGGAGCGGCTTCGGGCAAAAATCCAATGGCGAACGTAACGGTCGGATTAGGACGAACACTG
CTTGCCGAATGCAGTGACTTGAGACTCCAGTTCCTTGACGCGGAAGAGCCTGATTCACTCACTCCGGAAT
TGCTGGCGACTCTTCTCCTTCGACTTGGCGCAACGGACCAGTCCAACTCCGATGATATCCTCTGGAATCA
TGAGCCTCATCTTGCACTGAGAGACGGCGCGTTCTACGTACCCAGAGTGCTGCGCCTAGACAGCTTGAAC
CGCCGCGCTAGTGCGAAGAACCGAAAGCTCACCCAGAGTACCAGTCTTGAGCTCTCTGATACTGGCGTCG
AGATGTCTCAACAAGACGGAGCCTTGGAGCTGTTCGATTACCCTGTCGGCGATTGTAGGCCAAGCGAGAT
TCGTGTACAGGTCATGGCATCATCCATCCATGCTTTTACACTCGATCGCCCGGCGCCCGTTTACTTCTGG
ATTGGTCACGATGTCCATTCTAAAGACAGAGTCATGGGCTTTTCGGAATTCAACCGCTCCATAATCACGG
CTACGGAAGATCAGATCTTTTACCGTGGAGACAATGTCAGCACACAAGACAAGCGGGATTCAGATGCTGA
GCAGCTGCACCGATTCATCGTACAAGCGATGGCTGCATCTCTTCTCGGTAATTTTGAGGCACCCATCTGG
GTACACGGCGCTCCAAACCACTTCAAGCCGGCCATTACTCGTGCTGCCCACGAAGCCAATGTCTCAGTGT
CCCTGACGACATCAGATATTGCAAGCGCTCAAGACGAGGGTTTCATCCACCCGTACATCAGCAAGCGAGA
TCTTCAGTCACTTGTCCCAAGATGCGTCAAAACACTGATCAACCTGGAGGCCGCGCAAAACGAGGATCTC
TCGAAGCTAATGCGAGATTCCCTGCCTTCTTCTACCAAGGTAATCCAGGGTGATGATCTGACGATTCCGA
TCAGGTGCGAGAAGCTGCGCGAGCTAGCCCAGGTTATTGGTCATGACGAAATCAAGGGCGCAAGTCACGC
AGACCATGTCACATCCATTGGAGAGCTGACAGAAGACAAAGTCAAAGCATTGAGCCAAGGGGCTGTCATA
GACTGGCGCACTACCGATAGCGTCACCACGACTGTTCGACCTCTGGATCAAAGCGGGCTCTTCGATGCCA
ACAAGACCTACATCCTTTTCGGCATGACAGGGGACGTCGGCATATCTGTTGCTGCATGGATGGTTGACCA
CGGCGCTCGAAACGTAGTGCTGGGTAGCCGAAACCCTAGGGTACCAGAGGGCGTCATTGAATACATGGCT
CGAAAAGGAGCCAACCTGTGCGCAGTCAAGGTCGACGTGACCAAGAAGGAAGAGCTGCGAGAAGCGTGTG
CCAACATCAAGGCAACCATGCCGCCGATTGCGGGTGTCATCAATGGCGCCATGGTTCTCCGAGACAGACT
TTTCGCCCACATGTCCTGGGACGACTTTGAAGCTGTCCTGGCGCCAAAGGTCGCTGGAACTCAGAACCTG
GACGAGATTTTCAGCAACGAACAAGATGCGCTGGATTTCTTCATTGTTCTTTCGTCGGCAACATCGCTGG
TAGGCATCATAGGCCAGTCTGCCTACAGCGCAGCGAACCATTTTATGTCGAGTCTGGTGCGCCAGCGACA
TGCTCGTGGTCTAGCTGGTTCCGTTGTGGCAATCGGGTTCCTGACGGGCTTGGGCTACATTTTCCGCTCG
GAAAAGGAGCATCTCGATGCTATTGAGAGACAAGCCGAGACAGACCTGCACGACATGCTCGCGGAGGCGG
TTGTGTGCGGTCGACCCAACTCTGGTCAGCCGTCTGAGCTCATCACCGCCATCAAGACAACATTCCCGGA
TGCGTGGCACGAAGACCCACGCCTCTCATGCTACCTTGTACAGGATAGCGTGGAAGAAGGCACTGATGCC
AAAGAAGTCGAGGGCAATGCCAAGGTCGAAGCTCAATTGGCATCGGCCGAGGATCCAAAGCAGTGCTTGA
CGATTCTGATAAAGTGCTTCAGCGTGGCGCTGGGCAACATGCTCCAGCTCGACCCGGCTCAGATAGCAGT
CGACGTCCCTGTTGTCGATCACGGCGTTGACTCTCTGGTTTCGGTCCGTATCCGCGAATGGTTCCTCAAA
GAGCTCGGCGTCGACGTGCCGGTACTAAAGCTCATGTCGACCAACCACTCCCTGTCGCGCGTATGCGAGG
ATGCACTAGCAGGATGGCGGAAGCTTCGTGCAGGGCCCCCAACAGCGTCCCAGACAGAGGCCAAGGACAA
CGAGCCTCGCCGCGACCCAGAAAAGGACTGGAAAAAGGAGGTGGCCGAGCTCATTAGCGGAATCCGAGGC
CTCATCCCGCGAGGCACTGATGCAATGGCGAGCACCGAGCCGCCTCGGACAAACGCTCGCCGGGTCGTTG
TTACAGGATGTACAGGGTTCCTGGGCACTCACCTCCTGCGCCATCTGGTCGCCGATGCGAGTGTCGCTGA
GGTACATTGTCTGTGTATCCGCTCACGCCATGTACGCGTCCAGGACGCCAAAATCCGTGAATACGCCGGC
GACCTAGCCAAGCCGCTGTTGGGACTCTCTGCTACCGACTTCAAGCGCCTCAGTCAGACAGCAGACGTGA
TCATCCACCTGGGTGCCGATGTCAACCATCTCAAGTCGTACGAGGCGATGCGTGCTGCCAATGTGGTGTC
GACACAGACACTGCTTGCCATGGCGATGCCGCGCAGCGTCCCCGTGCACTACATCTCATCCTCGTCGGTG
GCCATGCTGCAGAAGGGAACTTCGGAACTCGCAGAAGTGGCGCCCTCGAGCATCTCACCGCCACGTGACG
TCGATTCGTTGATGAAGAGCGCCGTGGGTTACGCCGCCAGCAAATGGGTGGGTGGGATGCTGCTTGAAAA
CGTCGAGGGCCCTCCAACGGTGGTGCATCGCTTTCCCAACATCATGGGCCATGATGCCCCTGAAGAGATT
CCCTTGGTAGCTCTCGATCGCTACTGCACCAAGATGCGGGCCGTACCAGCGCTGGATCCCCGCTTGTGGA
TCGGCCAGCTCGATGTCATCGATGTTGGCCAGGTTGTCCCGGACTTTGTGGAAATGGCGTGGAGCCTGGA
TTCCCGTGAATCATTCGCCGTACACAACTACTGCAGCAATAACAGTTACTTGCTTTCGGATCTTGCGGGA
ATGTACAGAGAGAGACTCGGGGCCAATGTTGAGGTTCTGCCGACGCCTGAGTGGATGCGCAGGGCCATCG
CGATGGGTATGCCCAAGGGTGTTGAAGCCACATTTGTGGGCCATGACGAAGTGTTTGTGTCGCCTGTTTT
GCGCAAGGGTCCGGCCAAGAAATAGGGAGATTGATAAGACTTTTCTAGTTGCATATCTTTTATATTTAAA
TCTTATCTATTAGTTAATTTTTTGTAATTTATCCTTATATATAGTCTGGTTATTCTAAAATATCATTTCA
GTATCTAAAAATTCCCCTCTTTTTTCAGTTATATCTTAACAGGCGACAGTCCAAATGTTGATTTATCCCA
GTCCGATTCATCAGGGTTGTGAAGCATTTTGTCAATGGTCGAAATCACATCAGTAATAGTGCCTCTTACT
TGCCTCATAGAATTTCTTTCTCTTAACGTCACCGTTTGGTCTTTTATAGTTTCGAAATCTATGGTGATAC
CAAATGGTGTTCCCAATTCATCGTTACGGGCGTATTTTTTACCAATTGAAGTATTGGAATCGTCAATTTT
AAAGTATATCTCTCTTTTACGTAAAGCCTGCGAGATCCTCTTAAGTATAGCGGGGAAGCCATCGTTATTC
GATATTGTCGTAACAAATACTTTGATCGGCGCTATGCGGCCGCCACCGCGGTGGAGCTCCAGCTTTTGTT
CCCTTTAGTGAGGGTTAATTGCGCGCTTGGCGAGACTCAAACAAGATATATTTTGCCCGCCTTACAGACG
AAACTAGTTGGAGGTTATGGAGCATACTATCACGTGGGCGGCCACTGGTGAGTTACTACACCCCAGGGGC
AACGTTGATGCTCCTAAAAAACTCTGGCTGGACGCAAGCCGTAACACCCGTGTCACTTCATAATCGTTTG
CAATTCAGGGCTTGATCTACACATTACCCTGTTATCCCTATTAATTAATACGGTTATCCACAGAATCAGG
GGATAACGCAGGAAAGAACATGTGAGCAAAAGGCCAGCAAAAGGCCAGGAACCGTAAAAAGGCCGCGTTG
CTGGCGTTTTTCCATAGGCTCCGCCCCCCTGACGAGCATCACAAAAATCGACGCTCAAGTCAGAGGTGGC
GAAACCCGACAGGACTATAAAGATACCAGGCGTTTCCCCCTGGAAGCTCCCTCGTGCGCTCTCCTGTTCC
GACCCTGCCGCTTACCGGATACCTGTCCGCCTTTCTCCCTTCGGGAAGCGTGGCGCTTTCTCATAGCTCA
CGCTGTAGGTATCTCAGTTCGGTGTAGGTCGTTCGCTCCAAGCTGGGCTGTGTGCACGAACCCCCCGTTC
AGCCCGACCGCTGCGCCTTATCCGGTAACTATCGTCTTGAGTCCAACCCGGTAAGACACGACTTATCGCC
ACTGGCAGCAGCCACTGGTAACAGGATTAGCAGAGCGAGGTATGTAGGCGGTGCTACAGAGTTCTTGAAG
TGGTGGCCTAACTACGGCTACACTAGAAGGACAGTATTTGGTATCTGCGCTCTGCTGAAGCCAGTTACCT
TCGGAAAAAGAGTTGGTAGCTCTTGATCCGGCAAACAAACCACCGCTGGTAGCGGTGGTTTTTTTGTTTG
CAAGCAGCAGATTACGCGCAGAAAAAAAGGATCTCAAGAAGATCCTTTGATCTTTTCTACGGGGTCTGAC
GCTCAGTGGAACGAAAACTCACGTTAAGGGATTTTGGTCATGAGATTATCAAAAAGGATCTTCACCTAGA
TCCTTTTAAATTAAAAATGAAGTTTTAAATCAATCTAAAGTATATATGAGTAAACTTGGTCTGACAGTTA
CCAATGCTTAATCAGTGAGGCACCTATCTCAGCGATCTGTCTATTTCGTTCATCCATAGTTGCCTGACTC
CCCGTCGTGTAGATAACTACGATACGGGAGGGCTTACCATCTGGCCCCAGTGCTGCAATGATACCGCGAG
ACCCACGCTCACCGGCTCCAGATTTATCAGCAATAAACCAGCCAGCCGGAAGGGCCGAGCGCAGAAGTGG
TCCTGCAACTTTATCCGCCTCCATCCAGTCTATTAATTGTTGCCGGGAAGCTAGAGTAAGTAGTTCGCCA
GTTAATAGTTTGCGCAACGTTGTTGCCATTGCTACAGGCATCGTGGTGTCACGCTCGTCGTTTGGTATGG
CTTCATTCAGCTCCGGTTCCCAACGATCAAGGCGAGTTACATGATCCCCCATGTTGTGCAAAAAAGCGGT
TAGCTCCTTCGGTCCTCCGATCGTTGTCAGAAGTAAGTTGGCCGCAGTGTTATCACTCATGGTTATGGCA
GCACTGCATAATTCTCTTACTGTCATGCCATCCGTAAGATGCTTTTCTGTGACTGGTGAGTACTCAACCA
AGTCATTCTGAGAATAGTGTATGCGGCGACCGAGTTGCTCTTGCCCGGCGTCAATACGGGATAATACCGC
GCCACATAGCAGAACTTTAAAAGTGCTCATCATTGGAAAACGTTCTTCGGGGCGAAAACTCTCAAGGATC
TTACCGCTGTTGAGATCCAGTTCGATGTAACCCACTCGTGCACCCAACTGATCTTCAGCATCTTTTACTT
TCACCAGCGTTTCTGGGTGAGCAAAAACAGGAAGGCAAAATGCCGCAAAAAAGGGAATAAGGGCGACACG
GAAATGTTGAATACTCATACTCTTCCTTTTTCAATATTATTGAAGCATTTATCAGGGTTATTGTCTCATG
AGCGGATACATATTTGAATGTATTTAGAAAAATAAACAAATAGGGGTTCCGCGCACATTTCCCCGAAAAG
TGCCACCTGAACGAAGCATCTGTGCTTCATTTTGTAGAACAAAAATGCAACGCGAGAGCGCTAATTTTTC
AAACAAAGAATCTGAGCTGCATTTTTACAGAACAGAAATGCAACGCGAAAGCGCTATTTTACCAACGAAG
AATCTGTGCTTCATTTTTGTAAAACAAAAATGCAACGCGAGAGCGCTAATTTTTCAAACAAAGAATCTGA
GCTGCATTTTTACAGAACAGAAATGCAACGCGAGAGCGCTATTTTACCAACAAAGAATCTATACTTCTTT
TTTGTTCTACAAAAATGCATCCCGAGAGCGCTATTTTTCTAACAAAGCATCTTAGATTACTTTTTTTCTC
CTTTGTGCGCTCTATAATGCAGTCTCTTGATAACTTTTTGCACTGTAGGTCCGTTAAGGTTAGAAGAAGG
CTACTTTGGTGTCTATTTTCTCTTCCATAAAAAAAGCCTGACTCCACTTCCCGCGTTTACTGATTACTAG
CGAAGCTGCGGGTGCATTTTTTCAAGATAAAGGCATCCCCGATTATATTCTATACCGATGTGGATTGCGC
ATACTTTGTGAACAGAAAGTGATAGCGTTGATGATTCTTCATTGGTCAGAAAATTATGAACGGTTTCTTC
TATTTTGTCTCTATATACTACGTATAGGAAATGTTTACATTTTCGTATTGTTTTCGATTCACTCTATGAA
TAGTTCTTACTACAATTTTTTTGTCTAAAGAGTAATACTAGAGATAAACATAAAAAATGTAGAGGTCGAG
TTTAGATGCAAGTTCAAGGAGCGAAAGGTGGATGGGTAGGTTATATAGGGATATAGCACAGAGATATATA
GCAAAGAGATACTTTTGAGCAATGTTTGTGGAAGCGGTATTCGCAATATTTTAGTAGCTCGTTACAGTCC
GGTGCGTTTTTGGTTTTTTGAAAGTGCGTCTTCAGAGCGCTTTTGGTTTTCAAAAGCGCTCTGAAGTTCC
TATACTTTCTAGAGAATAGGAACTTCGGAATAGGAACTTCAAAGCGTTTCCGAAAACGAGCGCTTCCGAA
AATGCAACGCGAGCTGCGCACATACAGCTCACTGTTCACGTCGCACCTATATCTGCGTGTTGCCTGTATA
TATATATACATGAGAAGAACGGCATAGTGCGTGTTTATGCTTAAATGCGTACTTATATGCGTCTATTTAT
GTAGGATGAAAGGTAGTCTAGTACCTCCTGTGATATTATCCCATTCCATGCGGGGTATCGTATGCTTCCT
TCAGCACTACCCTTTAGCTGTTCTATATGCTGCCACTCCTCAATTGGATTAGTCTCATCCTTCAATGCTA
TCATTTCCTTTGATATTGGATCATACTAAGAAACCATTATTATCATGACATTAACCTATAAAAATAGGCG
TATCACGAGGCCCTTTCGTCTCGCGCGTTTCGGTGATGACGGTGAAAACCTCGGCGCGCCATTACCCTGT
TATCCCTAATATACAACGCAAAGAAGCTGGAAAATTGGCGAGGGAATCCTGTTTCTGTCTATCCAAGAAT
GGGCATGAGGTGGCAACCGTCGTGCTAGCGTACAGGGTGCACTTTGTAACCATTTGGGACACCGGACACT
CGCTGTTTTCGAAATTACCCTTTAAGCGCGGGTATTGAACCAGGCTTATGCCCAAGATCGTAGCAAGCAT
TTAACTGTGGGAATACTCAGGTATCGTAAGATGCAAGAGTTCGAATCTCTTAGCAACCATTATTTTTTTC
CTCAACATAACGAGAACACACAGGGGCGCTATCGCACAGAATCAAATTCGATGACTGGAAATTTTTTGTT
AATTTCAGAGGTCGCCTGACGCATATACCTTTTTCAACTGAAAAATTGGGAGAAAAAGGAAAGGTGAGAG
GCCGGAACCGGCTTTTCATATAGAATAGAGAAGCGTTCATGACTAAATGCTTGCATCACAATACTTGAAG
TTGACAATATTATTTAAGGACCTATTGTTTTTTCCAATAGGTGGTTAGCAATCGTCTTACTTTCTAACTT
TTCTTACCTTTTACATTTCAGCAATATATATATATATTTCAAGGATATACCATTCTAATGTCTGCCCCTA
TGTCTGCCCCTAAGAAGATCGTCGTTTTGCCAGGTGACCACGTTGGTCAAGAAATCACAGCCGAAGCCAT
TAAGGTTCTTAAAGCTATTTCTGATGTTCGTTCCAATGTCAAGTTCGATTTCGAAAATCATTTAATTGGT
GGTGCTGCTATCGATGCTACAGGTGTCCCACTTCCAGATGAGGCGCTGGAAGCCTCCAAGAAGGTTGATG
CCGTTTTGTTAGGTGCTGTGGCTGGTCCTAAATGGGGTACCGGTAGTGTTAGACCTGAACAAGGTTTACT
AAAAATCCGTAAAGAACTTCAATTGTACGCCAACTTAAGACCATGTAACTTTGCATCCGACTCTCTTTTA
GACTTATCTCCAATCAAGCCACAATTTGCTAAAGGTACTGACTTCGTTGTTGTCAGAGAATTAGTGGGAG
GTATTTACTTTGGTAAGAGAAAGGAAGACGATGGTGATGGTGTCGCTTGGGATAGTGAACAATACACCGT
TCCAGAAGTGCAAAGAATCACAAGAATGGCCGCTTTCATGGCCCTACAACATGAGCCACCATTGCCTATT
TGGTCCTTGGATAAAGCTAATCTTTTGGCCTCTTCAAGATTATGGAGAAAAACTGTGGAGGAAACCATCA
AGAACGAATTCCCTACATTGAAGGTTCAACATCAATTGATTGATTCTGCCGCCATGATCCTAGTTAAGAA
CCCAACCCACCTAAATGGTATTATAATCACCAGCAACATGTTTGGTGATATCATCTCCGATGAAGCCTCC
GTTATCCCAGGTTCCTTGGGTTTGTTGCCATCTGCGTCCTTGGCCTCTTTGCCAGACAAGAACACCGCAT
TTGGTTTGTACGAACCATGCCACGGTTCTGCTCCAGATTTGCCAAAGAATAAGGTTGACCCTATCGCCAC
TATCTTGTCTGCTGCAATGATGTTGAAATTGTCATTGAACTTGCCTGAAGAAGGTAAGGCCATTGAAGAT
GCAGTTAAAAAGGTTTTGGATGCAGGTATCAGAACTGGTGATTTAGGTGGTTCCAACAGTACCACCGAAG
TCGGTGATGCTGTCGCCGAAGAAGTTAAGAAAATCCTTGCTTAAAAAGATTCTCTTTTTTTATGATATTT
GTACATAAACTTTATAAATGAAATTCATAATAGAAACGACACGAAATTACAAAATGGAATATGTTCATAG
GGTAGACGAAACTATATACGCAATCTACATACATTTATCAAGAAGGAGAAAAAGGAGGATAGTAAAGGAA
TACAGGTAAGCAAATTGATACTAATGGCTCAACGAAATGACGGTATCGATAAGCTTGATATCGAATTCCT
GCAGCCCGGGGGATCCACTAGTTCTAGAGTTAATTAA
