Features (pLannotate 1.2.2; 14 found; start..end, strand, type, name):
    271..295     +  CDS            2xFLAG (fragment): two tandem FLAG® epitope tags
    341..7567    +  CDS            PKS19: FUJ1_GIBF5 - Experimental evidence at transcript level: Swiss-Prot protein existence level 2. Highly reducing polyketide synthase; part of the gene cluster that mediates the biosynthesis of fujikurins A-D, secondary metabolites playing a role during rice infection (PubMed:23825955, PubMed:26192387). The polyketide synthase PKS19 acts with the trans- enoyl reductase FFUJ_12240 and the polyketide transferase FFUJ_12241 to produce fujikurins, however, the biosynthesis pathway has not been identified yet (PubMed:23825955, PubMed:26192387). From Gibberella fujikuroi (strain CBS 195.34 / IMI 58289 /
   8830..9186    -  CDS            GRS2 (fragment): SYG2_YEAST - Experimental evidence at protein level: Swiss-Prot protein existence level 1. Catalyzes the ATP-dependent ligation of glycine to the 3'-end of its cognate tRNA, via the formation of an aminoacyl-adenylate intermediate (Gly-AMP) (PubMed:23816885). Also produces diadenosine tetraphosphate (Ap4A), a universal pleiotropic signaling molecule needed for cell regulation pathways, by direct condensation of 2 ATPs. Thereby, may play a special role in Ap4A homeostasis (By similarity). From Saccharomyces cerevisiae (strain ATCC 204508 / S288c) (Baker's yeast).
   9184..9207    -  misc_feature   MCS (fragment): pBluescript multiple cloning site
   9220..9238    -  promoter       T3 promoter: promoter for bacteriophage T3 RNA polymerase
   9577..10165   -  rep_origin     ori: high-copy-number ColE1/pMB1/pBR322/pUC origin of replication
  10336..11196   -  CDS            AmpR: β-lactamase; bla; confers resistance to ampicillin, carbenicillin, and related antibiotics
  11197..11301   -  promoter       AmpR promoter: bla
  11328..12670   -  rep_origin     2μ ori: yeast 2μ plasmid origin of replication
  12738..12763   +  CDS            rop (fragment): Rop protein, which maintains plasmids at low copy number; rop
  12764..12793   +  CDS            rop (fragment): Rop protein, which maintains plasmids at low copy number; rop
  13024..13431   +  promoter       LEU2 promoter: S. cerevisiae LEU2
  13432..14526   +  CDS            LEU2: 3-isopropylmalate dehydrogenase, required for leucine biosynthesis; S. cerevisiae LEU2; yeast auxotrophic marker
  14730..14789   -  misc_feature   MCS (fragment): pBluescript multiple cloning site
>Addgene plasmid #115542 | pCHSU64.1-2.2 | addgene full sequence | sequence record 224103 | Addgene NGS Result
ATAAGAGAATTTCAGATTGAGAGAATGAAAAAAAAAAAAAAAAAAAGGCAGAGGAGAGCATAGAAATGGG
GTTCACTTTTTGGTAAAGCTATAGCATGCCTATCACATATAAATAGAGTGCCAGTAGCGACTTTTTTCAC
ACTCGAAATACTCTTACTACTGCTCTCTTGTTGTTTTTATCACTTCTTGTTTCTTCTTGGTAAATAGAAT
ATCAAGCTACAAAAAGCATACAATCAACTATCAACTATTAACTATATCGTAATACACAATGGATTATAAG
GATGATGATGATAAGACTAGTCTGGGTAGCTATCCAGAGACCAACCTCCTCTCCATCCCAGAGCCCATCG
CCATTGTAGGAACCTCATGTCGGTTTCCAGGTGGTGCAGACTCTCCATCTAAACTATGGAGTCTCCTCAA
GAACCCTCAAGACATTGTGCAAGAGATTCCTCCGAGTCGCTTCGACACGAAAGGGTTCTACAACAAAGAC
AGCCAACACCACGGTAGCTTGAACGCACGACACGCATATCTTTTGCAAGATGATCCCCGAGCATTCGACC
GCGACTTCTTCAACATCAGCCCCAAGGAAGCCGAGGCCATGGATCCCCAACAACGCTGTCTCCTCGAGAC
AGTCTATGAAGGCGTTGAATCGGCCGGATACTCGATACCCCAGCTGCAAGGCTCCGCGACAGGTGTCTTT
GTAGGCGCCATGAGCTTCGACTACCAATTTGTTGCTATGCGAGGCTTCGATAGCTTGCCACAGTACCACG
CAACCGGTACTTCCATGTCGATCCTGGCGAATCGCCTCTCCTACTTCTTTGACTGGAGAGCTGTTCTTGC
GCTGCGGAACGGTGATGTTAGTATGGCTGTTGCTGCCGGCGCTAATCTTATTCTCGGGCCTGAGCCGTTT
ATCGCCCTGTCAAACCTGACGAAGGAATTGAAGTTAAACATGCTGTCACCCAACGGCCGTTCATACATGT
GGGATTCATCCGGCGACGGCTACACACGAGGCGAAGGCTTCGCTGCCGTTATTCTCAAGACTCTTAGTCA
AGCCCTAGCCGACGGTGACCACATTGAATGTATCATCCGTGAGACTGGCGTAAACTCGGATGGGCGGACT
CCGGGCATCACCATGCCGAGCGCAACAGCGCAGGCTCGGCTTATCCGAGAGACATACCAAAGGTGTGGGC
TAGACATAAACAGTCCACTTGATCGCCCACAGTACTTTGAGGCCCATGGTACCGGCACACCGGCAGGAGA
TCCTATCGAGGCCCGAGCTATACATGAAGCTTTCTTTTCTCATAGTCCGGAACCCCATGACGACCAGGCA
CCACTCTACGTCGGCTCCATCAAGACTGTTCTTGGCCACACTGAAGGCACTGCCGGCCTCGCTGGAGTCC
TTAAGGCATCTCTGGCAGTTCAGAACGGTTCAATTCCAGGAAATCTCCATTTTAAAAACCTGAATCCCAA
GATCTGGCCTTTCTACGACAAACTGCGCGTCCCCACCACATTAACGTCATGGCCTAGCCTTCCAGACGGC
CAGCCTCACCGCGTCAGCGTCAACAGCTTTGGCTTTGGAGGAACCAACGCGCACGCCATTATCGAAAGCT
GGGATGAGAAGCCCGAGCGGTGTCCTTTGAGAACTGCAGAACATGGCGGACTTGTTGTGTTATCTGCCAA
TTCCGCACAGGCATTGGCAGCAAAGGCTACGTCGCTGGCTGCATACCTTCGAAAGCACCCTGATACAGAT
ATCGACCGGCTCTCACGCACCATGTTCCAGCGCGCTGATTTCCTATACCGAGCCGCCTTTGCAGCCACGT
CGACTGCCCAACTTGCAGAGAAACTTGAAGCACGAACTGAGATGTTGAAAAAGACTTCCCGCATTGCGGC
AATTCCTAACCACTTGCCGCCCCGCATCCTTGGTGTCTTTACCGGGCAAGGCGCGCAGTGGGCTACTATG
GGCAGGGAACTGTACGATGCATCGCCTGTGTTCCGCAAATCCATGGACCGGCTGCAGCGAAGCCTTGACA
CGCTTCCTCATGGCGAACGCCCAGACTGGACTCTTATCGACGAGCTTTCGCTGTCCAAAGAGACGTCTCG
TATTGGTCAAGCCGCCATCTCGCAGCCACTGTGTACTGCTTTGCAGATCGCTCTCATCGATGTCTTGCAC
GTCATCGGCATCTCCTTTGCTGCCGTTGTTGGCCACTCTTCTGGAGAGATTGCCTGTGCCTATGCAGCAG
GGTACCTAGATGCACAGGACGCCATCCGCGTTGCTTATTACCGGGGATTCCACTCACACCTCTCCAAGGG
CCCCGACGAGAAACGCGGCAAAATGATGGCTGTGGGACTGAGTCTCGAGCAAGCGTCAGCCTTCTGTAGT
GAGTTCGGGTCTGCGCTCAAAGTGGCTGCTAGCAACTCTCCCACCAGTTGCACACTGGCCGGCGATGCGG
ACGCCATTGATGAAGCCAAAGAGCGGCTAGAGCAGGAAAAGACTTTTGCTCGTGTGCTAGCTGTAGACAC
CGCATACCATTCTCATCACATGCTTCCCTGCGCCGAACCCTATCTACAGTCGCTACGCAACTGTGGAGTC
CGAGCTCTCAGGGGTCCAAAGCGATGTGCTTGGTACTCCAGTGTCTGGGGCCCCAATGGACGCAGCCGCT
CTTTCGATAGCAAAGATAGCATGGAGTTGCTCGAAGGCCAGTACTGGGTCGATAACCTAACCAACACGGT
CCAGTTCTCGCAAGCAGTATACCGAGCTATTTCCGAAGAGCCCTTCATCATGGACCTCGCACTGGAAGTT
GGACCCCACCCTGCTCTCAAGGGACCCAGCTCTGAAGTCATGAAGTCGCTGACTGGGGTTTCCGTTCCAT
ATAGCGGTATTTTGAAACGCGGAGAGAATGCCGTCGAAGCGTTTGCCGATGCTCTAGGACTCATCTGGAC
GTCTTTCCCATCTCAGAACCCTATCGTCACGTTCGATGGGATGCATCGCGCCTTGCCACAAGCTGGACCA
AAGAAGCCTAGCATCCTGAAGAACTTGCCAGGTTACCCATGGGACCATGATAGCCTCATCTGGCGTGAAT
CGAGGGCTTCTCGCGTGTTCCGCTCTCAGAACCAGCCAAGACACGAGCTCCTCGGTCACCCTGTAACGTT
GGGCGAACATAGCAGGCGAGAGGTACACTGGCGCCAGATCTTCAAGCTGGGCGAGCTTCCTTGGGTGACT
GGTCATAATATCCAAGGCGAAGTACTTTTCCCAGCCACGGGGTACCTCACAATGGCGTACGAAGCCGCTA
TACGCCTTGTAGACAATGAGACAGCGCTGCGCCTCGTCGAGTTGCACGATGTGGAGATTGTTCGCGCTAT
GGGTTTGCCAGAAGATTCCCCCGGCCTCGAGGTTCTCTTCACTGTGTCCGTTACAGGCCAGTCTGACGAC
TGCGTCACGGCAAAAGTGGCTTGCTACAGCGGCAACGTCAACGTAGCCAAGCTGGATAGTCCTCTTCATG
GACTCACAGCTCATTTCTCAGCTGGCGTTAGACTTTGGCTCGGTGAACCCAGCAATAGTTCCCTACCTGG
CCGCAACAGACCCCTGCTCCCCATGAATACCCTCGATATGGAGCAGTTCTACTCCTACCTGTCGAAGGTA
GGATACAACTACGCGCTGCCTTTCAGAGCAACCAGTGTGGACCGCCATCTCAACCACGCGGTCGTGACGC
TTCCATCGCCTCCAGAGACGTCTTCGTCTATTCGTGATGTTACGCATCCCGTAGTCCTCGACACTGCGAT
TCAAGGAGTCTTGGCCGCATTTTCTTTCCCTGAAGACGGCCGCCTGGACACTGTGTATCTCCCCACACGC
ATCGACTGCGTCCGCATCAACACATCGTCAACATATAATAGCCCCTTGATGGCAGACAGCGTCTTGACAT
CGACCGAAGCAAAGGCACTCAAGGGCGACATCGAGGTGTTCAGCGAGAGCGACGCAGCCGTCCACGTGCA
AATGCGTGGCGTCCACTACACTGCGCTGAACCAAAACAAAGACCGATGGCTGTACGCAAGCGAGAACTGG
GTGCGCGATGCAATCCACGGTATTGAGCCGAGCCAGATGACCAAGCTTTCTCCTGAAGCCGAGGCGTTTG
AGAAGCTCCTGACACGCATAGCGTATTTCTATCTGCGCAAGCTCCGCGATCAGATCAAGCCGTCGGAGCT
ATTGCTCATGAGCAAGCACCGACGCCACATGATGAAGTGGGTCAGAGAGCATCTGTTTCCCCAGATCGAG
GCAGGCCAGCGTCCAGATGTCGAAGTGGAATGGGTAAACGACACCCTGGAGGATGTCGAGCGGTGGAGCG
CTAGTTACCTTGCAGCTGGCAACAACGACATGCAACTGCTTCATGCCGTCGGGAAGAATCTGCCTGCTAT
TGCCCGCGGAACGAAGCCTGCGCTACAGGTGTTGCTGACCGACGACATGCTGGACCGTCTGTACGTCGAA
GGCACTGGAATCGCGGATGCTAACCTCGACTTTGCCCTGTTGGTGCAGCAGATTGCACACCGCTACCCGC
GCATGAATGTCATCGAGGTGGGTGCCGGAACAGGCGGTACCACGCGAGCGGTGCTGTCCTCTTTGGGCGA
TCAGTATGCGTCGTACACTTATACCGACATCTCAGCCGGATTTTTCGAGCCTGCAAAGGCAAAATTCAGC
CAGCACGGCGGAAAGCTCAAGTTCAAAACACTCAACATTGAAAAGGACCCCATGGGCCAAGGCTTTGATG
AAGGCTCGTTTGACATGGTTATTGCTTCAAATTGTCTCCACGCTACTCGCAGTCTCCAGGAAACACTGCG
CCACTGCCGCCGCTTGCTCCGGCCCGGAGGCTACTTAGTCCTGCTGGAAATCACTCGCGACCATCTCCCT
ATTGAGGAGTGGGACGCGTTGCTCAAGGCAAACAGGTTCTCTGGAGTAACTGCAAGCTCGACGCCTTCTT
ATTGCTCTGTGATAATGTCGCAGGCAGTTGATGATACCTTCCAGCTACTCCAGGGGCCGCTCTCTGTCAC
TTCTCAGCAGCAGCCGTTGGCATCCAGAGGACCGGTATTGGTTGTTGGTGGTAACAAGTCAGGACTTGGT
GCCAGGTCTCAGGAAATACTTGCTTCTCACGGTGCATCATACCTGCATGAGCTTGAGGGCATCGAGGTGC
CGAGTGGAGCAGTCGTTCTCTGTCTATCTGACTTGGACAACCCCATCTTTAGTGTCATGACAGAGGCTGC
GTTCCAGGGTATACAAACAATCTTCCGGAACGCAAGCATTGTTCTGTGGGTGACGTCTGGAGCGGCTTCG
GGCAAAAATCCAATGGCGAACGTAACGGTCGGATTAGGACGAACACTGCTTGCCGAATGCAGTGACTTGA
GACTCCAGTTCCTTGACGCGGAAGAGCCTGATTCACTCACTCCGGAATTGCTGGCGACTCTTCTCCTTCG
ACTTGGCGCAACGGACCAGTCCAACTCCGATGATATCCTCTGGAATCATGAGCCTCATCTTGCACTGAGA
GACGGCGCGTTCTACGTACCCAGAGTGCTGCGCCTAGACAGCTTGAACCGCCGCGCTAGTGCGAAGAACC
GAAAGCTCACCCAGAGTACCAGTCTTGAGCTCTCTGATACTGGCGTCGAGATGTCTCAACAAGACGGAGC
CTTGGAGCTGTTCGATTACCCTGTCGGCGATTGTAGGCCAAGCGAGATTCGTGTACAGGTCATGGCATCA
TCCATCCATGCTTTTACACTCGATCGCCCGGCGCCCGTTTACTTCTGGATTGGTCACGATGTCCATTCTA
AAGACAGAGTCATGGGCTTTTCGGAATTCAACCGCTCCATAATCACGGCTACGGAAGATCAGATCTTTTA
CCGTGGAGACAATGTCAGCACACAAGACAAGCGGGATTCAGATGCTGAGCAGCTGCACCGATTCATCGTA
CAAGCGATGGCTGCATCTCTTCTCGGTAATTTTGAGGCACCCATCTGGGTACACGGCGCTCCAAACCACT
TCAAGCCGGCCATTACTCGTGCTGCCCACGAAGCCAATGTCTCAGTGTCCCTGACGACATCAGATATTGC
AAGCGCTCAAGACGAGGGTTTCATCCACCCGTACATCAGCAAGCGAGATCTTCAGTCACTTGTCCCAAGA
TGCGTCAAAACACTGATCAACCTGGAGGCCGCGCAAAACGAGGATCTCTCGAAGCTAATGCGAGATTCCC
TGCCTTCTTCTACCAAGGTAATCCAGGGTGATGATCTGACGATTCCGATCAGGTGCGAGAAGCTGCGCGA
GCTAGCCCAGGTTATTGGTCATGACGAAATCAAGGGCGCAAGTCACGCAGACCATGTCACATCCATTGGA
GAGCTGACAGAAGACAAAGTCAAAGCATTGAGCCAAGGGGCTGTCATAGACTGGCGCACTACCGATAGCG
TCACCACGACTGTTCGACCTCTGGATCAAAGCGGGCTCTTCGATGCCAACAAGACCTACATCCTTTTCGG
CATGACAGGGGACGTCGGCATATCTGTTGCTGCATGGATGGTTGACCACGGCGCTCGAAACGTAGTGCTG
GGTAGCCGAAACCCTAGGGTACCAGAGGGCGTCATTGAATACATGGCTCGAAAAGGAGCCAACCTGTGCG
CAGTCAAGGTCGACGTGACCAAGAAGGAAGAGCTGCGAGAAGCGTGTGCCAACATCAAGGCAACCATGCC
GCCGATTGCGGGTGTCATCAATGGCGCCATGGTTCTCCGAGACAGACTTTTCGCCCACATGTCCTGGGAC
GACTTTGAAGCTGTCCTGGCGCCAAAGGTCGCTGGAACTCAGAACCTGGACGAGATTTTCAGCAACGAAC
AAGATGCGCTGGATTTCTTCATTGTTCTTTCGTCGGCAACATCGCTGGTAGGCATCATAGGCCAGTCTGC
CTACAGCGCAGCGAACCATTTTATGTCGAGTCTGGTGCGCCAGCGACATGCTCGTGGTCTAGCTGGTTCC
GTTGTGGCAATCGGGTTCCTGACGGGCTTGGGCTACATTTTCCGCTCGGAAAAGGAGCATCTCGATGCTA
TTGAGAGACAAGCCGAGACAGACCTGCACGACATGCTCGCGGAGGCGGTTGTGTGCGGTCGACCCAACTC
TGGTCAGCCGTCTGAGCTCATCACCGCCATCAAGACAACATTCCCGGATGCGTGGCACGAAGACCCACGC
CTCTCATGCTACCTTGTACAGGATAGCGTGGAAGAAGGCACTGATGCCAAAGAAGTCGAGGGCAATGCCA
AGGTCGAAGCTCAATTGGCATCGGCCGAGGATCCAAAGCAGTGCTTGACGATTCTGATAAAGTGCTTCAG
CGTGGCGCTGGGCAACATGCTCCAGCTCGACCCGGCTCAGATAGCAGTCGACGTCCCTGTTGTCGATCAC
GGCGTTGACTCTCTGGTTTCGGTCCGTATCCGCGAATGGTTCCTCAAAGAGCTCGGCGTCGACGTGCCGG
TACTAAAGCTCATGTCGACCAACCACTCCCTGTCGCGCGTATGCGAGGATGCACTAGCAGGATGGCGGAA
GCTTCGTGCAGGGCCCCCAACAGCGTCCCAGACAGAGGCCAAGGACAACGAGCCTCGCCGCGACCCAGAA
AAGGACTGGAAAAAGGAGGTGGCCGAGCTCATTAGCGGAATCCGAGGCCTCATCCCGCGAGGCACTGATG
CAATGGCGAGCACCGAGCCGCCTCGGACAAACGCTCGCCGGGTCGTTGTTACAGGATGTACAGGGTTCCT
GGGCACTCACCTCCTGCGCCATCTGGTCGCCGATGCGAGTGTCGCTGAGGTACATTGTCTGTGTATCCGC
TCACGCCATGTACGCGTCCAGGACGCCAAAATCCGTGAATACGCCGGCGACCTAGCCAAGCCGCTGTTGG
GACTCTCTGCTACCGACTTCAAGCGCCTCAGTCAGACAGCAGACGTGATCATCCACCTGGGTGCCGATGT
CAACCATCTCAAGTCGTACGAGGCGATGCGTGCTGCCAATGTGGTGTCGACACAGACACTGCTTGCCATG
GCGATGCCGCGCAGCGTCCCCGTGCACTACATCTCATCCTCGTCGGTGGCCATGCTGCAGAAGGGAACTT
CGGAACTCGCAGAAGTGGCGCCCTCGAGCATCTCACCGCCACGTGACGTCGATTCGTTGATGAAGAGCGC
CGTGGGTTACGCCGCCAGCAAATGGGTGGGTGGGATGCTGCTTGAAAACGTCGAGGGCCCTCCAACGGTG
GTGCATCGCTTTCCCAACATCATGGGCCATGATGCCCCTGAAGAGATTCCCTTGGTAGCTCTCGATCGCT
ACTGCACCAAGATGCGGGCCGTACCAGCGCTGGATCCCCGCTTGTGGATCGGCCAGCTCGATGTCATCGA
TGTTGGCCAGGTTGTCCCGGACTTTGTGGAAATGGCGTGGAGCCTGGATTCCCGTGAATCATTCGCCGTA
CACAACTACTGCAGCAATAACAGTTACTTGCTTTCGGATCTTGCGGGAATGTACAGAGAGAGACTCGGGG
CCAATGTTGAGGTTCTGCCGACGCCTGAGTGGATGCGCAGGGCCATCGCGATGGGTATGCCCAAGGGTGT
TGAAGCCACATTTGTGGGCCATGACGAAGTGTTTGTGTCGCCTGTTTTGCGCAAGGGTCCGGCCAAGAAA
TAGGGAGATTGATAAGACTTTTCTAGTTGCATATCTTTTATATTTAAATCTTATCTATTAGTTAATTTTT
TGTAATTTATCCTTATATATAGTCTGGTTATTCTAAAATATCATTTCAGTATCTAAAAATTCCCCTCTTT
TTTCAGTTATATCTTAACAGGCGACAGTCCAAATGTTGATTTATCCCAGTCCGATTCATCAGGGTTGTGA
AGCATTTTGTCAATGGTCGAAATCACATCAGTAATAGTGCCTCTTACTTGCCTCATAGAATTTCTTTCTC
TTAACGTCACCGTTTGGTCTTTTATAGTTTCGAAATCTATGGTGATACCAAATGGTGTTCCCAATTCATC
GTTACGGGCGTATTTTTTACCAATTGAAGTATTGGAATCGTCAATTTTAAAGTATATCTCTCTTTTACGT
AAAGCCTGCGAGATCCTCTTAAGTATAGCGGGGAAGCCATCGTTATTCGATATTGTCGTAACAAATACTT
TGATCGGCGCTATGCGGCCGCCACCGCGGTGGAGCTCCAGCTTTTGTTCCCTTTAGTGAGGGTTAATTGC
GCGCTTGGCGAGACTCAAACAAGATATATTTTGCCCGCCTTACAGACGAAACTAGTTGGAGGTTATGGAG
CATACTATCACGTGGGCGGCCACTGGTGAGTTACTACACCCCAGGGGCAACGTTGATGCTCCTAAAAAAC
TCTGGCTGGACGCAAGCCGTAACACCCGTGTCACTTCATAATCGTTTGCAATTCAGGGCTTGATCTACAC
ATTACCCTGTTATCCCTATTAATTAATACGGTTATCCACAGAATCAGGGGATAACGCAGGAAAGAACATG
TGAGCAAAAGGCCAGCAAAAGGCCAGGAACCGTAAAAAGGCCGCGTTGCTGGCGTTTTTCCATAGGCTCC
GCCCCCCTGACGAGCATCACAAAAATCGACGCTCAAGTCAGAGGTGGCGAAACCCGACAGGACTATAAAG
ATACCAGGCGTTTCCCCCTGGAAGCTCCCTCGTGCGCTCTCCTGTTCCGACCCTGCCGCTTACCGGATAC
CTGTCCGCCTTTCTCCCTTCGGGAAGCGTGGCGCTTTCTCATAGCTCACGCTGTAGGTATCTCAGTTCGG
TGTAGGTCGTTCGCTCCAAGCTGGGCTGTGTGCACGAACCCCCCGTTCAGCCCGACCGCTGCGCCTTATC
CGGTAACTATCGTCTTGAGTCCAACCCGGTAAGACACGACTTATCGCCACTGGCAGCAGCCACTGGTAAC
AGGATTAGCAGAGCGAGGTATGTAGGCGGTGCTACAGAGTTCTTGAAGTGGTGGCCTAACTACGGCTACA
CTAGAAGAACAGTATTTGGTATCTGCGCTCTGCTGAAGCCAGTTACCTTCGGAAAAAGAGTTGGTAGCTC
TTGATCCGGCAAACAAACCACCGCTGGTAGCGGTGGTTTTTTTGTTTGCAAGCAGCAGATTACGCGCAGA
AAAAAAGGATCTCAAGAAGATCCTTTGATCTTTTCTACGGGGTCTGACGCTCAGTGGAACGAAAACTCAC
GTTAAGGGATTTTGGTCATGAGATTATCAAAAAGGATCTTCACCTAGATCCTTTTAAATTAAAAATGAAG
TTTTAAATCAATCTAAAGTATATATGAGTAAACTTGGTCTGACAGTTACCAATGCTTAATCAGTGAGGCA
CCTATCTCAGCGATCTGTCTATTTCGTTCATCCATAGTTGCCTGACTCCCCGTCGTGTAGATAACTACGA
TACGGGAGGGCTTACCATCTGGCCCCAGTGCTGCAATGATACCGCGAGACCCACGCTCACCGGCTCCAGA
TTTATCAGCAATAAACCAGCCAGCCGGAAGGGCCGAGCGCAGAAGTGGTCCTGCAACTTTATCCGCCTCC
ATCCAGTCTATTAATTGTTGCCGGGAAGCTAGAGTAAGTAGTTCGCCAGTTAATAGTTTGCGCAACGTTG
TTGCCATTGCTACAGGCATCGTGGTGTCACGCTCGTCGTTTGGTATGGCTTCATTCAGCTCCGGTTCCCA
ACGATCAAGGCGAGTTACATGATCCCCCATGTTGTGCAAAAAAGCGGTTAGCTCCTTCGGTCCTCCGATC
GTTGTCAGAAGTAAGTTGGCCGCAGTGTTATCACTCATGGTTATGGCAGCACTGCATAATTCTCTTACTG
TCATGCCATCCGTAAGATGCTTTTCTGTGACTGGTGAGTACTCAACCAAGTCATTCTGAGAATAGTGTAT
GCGGCGACCGAGTTGCTCTTGCCCGGCGTCAATACGGGATAATACCGCGCCACATAGCAGAACTTTAAAA
GTGCTCATCATTGGAAAACGTTCTTCGGGGCGAAAACTCTCAAGGATCTTACCGCTGTTGAGATCCAGTT
CGATGTAACCCACTCGTGCACCCAACTGATCTTCAGCATCTTTTACTTTCACCAGCGTTTCTGGGTGAGC
AAAAACAGGAAGGCAAAATGCCGCAAAAAAGGGAATAAGGGCGACACGGAAATGTTGAATACTCATACTC
TTCCTTTTTCAATATTATTGAAGCATTTATCAGGGTTATTGTCTCATGAGCGGATACATATTTGAATGTA
TTTAGAAAAATAAACAAATAGGGGTTCCGCGCACATTTCCCCGAAAAGTGCCACCTGAACGAAGCATCTG
TGCTTCATTTTGTAGAACAAAAATGCAACGCGAGAGCGCTAATTTTTCAAACAAAGAATCTGAGCTGCAT
TTTTACAGAACAGAAATGCAACGCGAAAGCGCTATTTTACCAACGAAGAATCTGTGCTTCATTTTTGTAA
AACAAAAATGCAACGCGAGAGCGCTAATTTTTCAAACAAAGAATCTGAGCTGCATTTTTACAGAACAGAA
ATGCAACGCGAGAGCGCTATTTTACCAACAAAGAATCTATACTTCTTTTTTGTTCTACAAAAATGCATCC
CGAGAGCGCTATTTTTCTAACAAAGCATCTTAGATTACTTTTTTTCTCCTTTGTGCGCTCTATAATGCAG
TCTCTTGATAACTTTTTGCACTGTAGGTCCGTTAAGGTTAGAAGAAGGCTACTTTGGTGTCTATTTTCTC
TTCCATAAAAAAAGCCTGACTCCACTTCCCGCGTTTACTGATTACTAGCGAAGCTGCGGGTGCATTTTTT
CAAGATAAAGGCATCCCCGATTATATTCTATACCGATGTGGATTGCGCATACTTTGTGAACAGAAAGTGA
TAGCGTTGATGATTCTTCATTGGTCAGAAAATTATGAACGGTTTCTTCTATTTTGTCTCTATATACTACG
TATAGGAAATGTTTACATTTTCGTATTGTTTTCGATTCACTCTATGAATAGTTCTTACTACAATTTTTTT
GTCTAAAGAGTAATACTAGAGATAAACATAAAAAATGTAGAGGTCGAGTTTAGATGCAAGTTCAAGGAGC
GAAAGGTGGATGGGTAGGTTATATAGGGATATAGCACAGAGATATATAGCAAAGAGATACTTTTGAGCAA
TGTTTGTGGAAGCGGTATTCGCAATATTTTAGTAGCTCGTTACAGTCCGGTGCGTTTTTGGTTTTTTGAA
AGTGCGTCTTCAGAGCGCTTTTGGTTTTCAAAAGCGCTCTGAAGTTCCTATACTTTCTAGAGAATAGGAA
CTTCGGAATAGGAACTTCAAAGCGTTTCCGAAAACGAGCGCTTCCGAAAATGCAACGCGAGCTGCGCACA
TACAGCTCACTGTTCACGTCGCACCTATATCTGCGTGTTGCCTGTATATATATATACATGAGAAGAACGG
CATAGTGCGTGTTTATGCTTAAATGCGTACTTATATGCGTCTATTTATGTAGGATGAAAGGTAGTCTAGT
ACCTCCTGTGATATTATCCCATTCCATGCGGGGTATCGTATGCTTCCTTCAGCACTACCCTTTAGCTGTT
CTATATGCTGCCACTCCTCAATTGGATTAGTCTCATCCTTCAATGCTATCATTTCCTTTGATATTGGATC
ATACTAAGAAACCATTATTATCATGACATTAACCTATAAAAATAGGCGTATCACGAGGCCCTTTCGTCTC
GCGCGTTTCGGTGATGACGGTGAGCGCGTTTCGGTGATGACGGTGAAAACCTCGGCGCGCCATTACCCTG
TTATCCCTAATATACAACGCAAAGAAGCTGGAAAATTGGCGAGGGAATCCTGTTTCTGTCTATCCAAGAA
TGGGCATGAGGTGGCAACCGTCGTGCTAGCGTACAGGGTGCACTTTGTAACCATTTGGGACACCGGACAC
TCGCTGTTTTCGAAATTACCCTTTAAGCGCGGGTATTGAACCAGGCTTATGCCCAAGATCGTAGCAAGCA
TTTAACTGTGGGAATACTCAGGTATCGTAAGATGCAAGAGTTCGAATCTCTTAGCAACCATTATTTTTTT
CCTCAACATAACGAGAACACACAGGGGCGCTATCGCACAGAATCAAATTCGATGACTGGAAATTTTTTGT
TAATTTCAGAGGTCGCCTGACGCATATACCTTTTTCAACTGAAAAATTGGGAGAAAAAGGAAAGGTGAGA
GCGCCGGAACCGGCTTTTCATATAGAATAGAGAAGCGTTCATGACTAAATGCTTGCATCACAATACTTGA
AGTTGACAATATTATTTAAGGACCTATTGTTTTTTCCAATAGGTGGTTAGCAATCGTCTTACTTTCTAAC
TTTTCTTACCTTTTACATTTCAGCAATATATATATATATATTTCAAGGATATACCATTCTAATGTCTGCC
CCTAAGAAGATCGTCGTTTTGCCAGGTGACCACGTTGGTCAAGAAATCACAGCCGAAGCCATTAAGGTTC
TTAAAGCTATTTCTGATGTTCGTTCCAATGTCAAGTTCGATTTCGAAAATCATTTAATTGGTGGTGCTGC
TATCGATGCTACAGGTGTTCCACTTCCAGATGAGGCGCTGGAAGCCTCCAAGAAGGCTGATGCCGTTTTG
TTAGGTGCTGTGGGTGGTCCTAAATGGGGTACCGGTAGTGTTAGACCTGAACAAGGTTTACTAAAAATCC
GTAAAGAACTTCAATTGTACGCCAACTTAAGACCATGTAACTTTGCATCCGACTCTCTTTTAGACTTATC
TCCAATCAAGCCACAATTTGCTAAAGGTACTGACTTCGTTGTTGTCAGAGAATTAGTGGGAGGTATTTAC
TTTGGTAAGAGAAAGGAAGACGATGGTGATGGTGTCGCTTGGGATAGTGAACAATACACCGTTCCAGAAG
TGCAAAGAATCACAAGAATGGCCGCTTTCATGGCCCTACAACATGAGCCACCATTGCCTATTTGGTCCTT
GGATAAAGCTAATGTTTTGGCCTCTTCAAGATTATGGAGAAAAACTGTGGAGGAAACCATCAAGAACGAA
TTCCCTACATTGAAGGTTCAACATCAATTGATTGATTCTGCCGCCATGATCCTAGTTAAGAACCCAACCC
ACCTAAATGGTATTATAATCACCAGCAACATGTTTGGTGATATCATCTCCGATGAAGCCTCCGTTATCCC
AGGTTCCTTGGGTTTGTTGCCATCTGCGTCCTTGGCCTCTTTGCCAGACAAGAACACCGCATTTGGTTTG
TACGAACCATGCCACGGTTCTGCTCCAGATTTGCCAAAGAATAAGGTCAACCCTATCGCCACTATCTTGT
CTGCTGCAATGATGTTGAAATTGTCATTGAACTTGCCTGAAGAAGGTAAGGCCATTGAAGATGCAGTTAA
AAAGGTTTTGGATGCAGGTATCAGAACTGGTGATTTAGGTGGTTCCAACAGTACCACCGAAGTCGGTGAT
GCTGTCGCCGAAGAAGTTAAGAAAATCCTTGCTTAAAAAGATTCTCTTTTTTTATGATATTTGTACATAA
ACTTTATAAATGAAATTCATAATAGAAACGACACGAAATTACAAAATGGAATATGTTCATAGGGTAGACG
AAACTATATACGCAATCTACATACATTTATCAAGAAGGAGAAAAAGGAGGATGTAAAGGAATACAGGTAA
GCAAATTGATACTAATGGCTCAACGAAATGACGGTATCGATAAGCTTGATATCGAATTCCTGCAGCCCGG
GGGATCCACTAGTTCTAGATTAATTAATATCTAAAAATTGCCTTATGATCCGTCTCTCCGGTTACAGCCT
GTGTAACTGATTAATCCTGCCTTTCTAATCACCATTCTAATGTTTTAATTAAGGGATTTTGTCTTCATTA
ACGGCTTTCGCTCATAAAAATGTTATGACGTTTTGCCCGCAGGCGGGAAACCATCCACTTCACGAGACTG
ATCTCCTCTGCCGGAACACCGGGCATCTCCAACTTATAAGTTGGAGAA
